>Addgene plasmid #118349 | pSUPER-scramble | addgene full sequence | sequence record 228246 | Addgene NGS Result
GAACGCTGACGTCATCAACCCGCTCCAAGGAATCGCGGGCCCAGTGTCACTAGGCGGGAACACCCAGCGC
GCGTGCGCCCTGGCAGGAAGATGGCTGTGAGGGACAGGGGAGTGGCGCCCTGCAATATTTGCATGTCGCT
ATGTGTTCTGGGAAATCACCATAAACGTGAAATGTCTTTGGATTTGGGAATCTTATAAGTTCTGTATGAG
ACCACAGATCCCCGCGCGCTTTGTAGGATTCGTTCAAGAGACGAATCCTACAAAGCGCGCTTTTTGGAAA
AGCTTATCGATACCGTCGACCTCGAGGGGGGGCCCGGTACCAGCTTTTGTTCCCTTTAGTGAGGGTTAAT
TTCGAGCTTGGCGTAATCATGGTCATAGCTGTTTCCTGTGTGAAATTGTTATCCGCTCACAATTCCACAC
AACATACGAGCCGGAAGCATAAAGTGTAAAGCCTGGGGTGCCTAATGAGTGAGCTAACTCACATTAATTG
CGTTGCGCTCACTGCCCGCTTTCCAGTCGGGAAACCTGTCGTGCCAGCTGCATTAATGAATCGGCCAACG
CGCGGGGAGAGGCGGTTTGCGTATTGGGCGCTCTTCCGCTTCCTCGCTCACTGACTCGCTGCGCTCGGTC
GTTCGGCTGCGGCGAGCGGTATCAGCTCACTCAAAGGCGGTAATACGGTTATCCACAGAATCAGGGGATA
ACGCAGGAAAGAACATGTGAGCAAAAGGCCAGCAAAAGGCCAGGAACCGTAAAAAGGCCGCGTTGCTGGC
GTTTTTCCATAGGCTCCGCCCCCCTGACGAGCATCACAAAAATCGACGCTCAAGTCAGAGGTGGCGAAAC
CCGACAGGACTATAAAGATACCAGGCGTTTCCCCCTGGAAGCTCCCTCGTGCGCTCTCCTGTTCCGACCC
TGCCGCTTACCGGATACCTGTCCGCCTTTCTCCCTTCGGGAAGCGTGGCGCTTTCTCATAGCTCACGCTG
TAGGTATCTCAGTTCGGTGTAGGTCGTTCGCTCCAAGCTGGGCTGTGTGCACGAACCCCCCGTTCAGCCC
GACCGCTGCGCCTTATCCGGTAACTATCGTCTTGAGTCCAACCCGGTAAGACACGACTTATCGCCACTGG
CAGCAGCCACTGGTAACAGGATTAGCAGAGCGAGGTATGTAGGCGGTGCTACAGAGTTCTTGAAGTGGTG
GCCTAACTACGGCTACACTAGAAGAACAGTATTTGGTATCTGCGCTCTGCTGAAGCCAGTTACCTTCGGA
AAAAGAGTTGGTAGCTCTTGATCCGGCAAACAAACCACCGCTGGTAGCGGTGGTTTTTTTGTTTGCAAGC
AGCAGATTACGCGCAGAAAAAAAGGATCTCAAGAAGATCCTTTGATCTTTTCTACGGGGTCTGACGCTCA
GTGGAACGAAAACTCACGTTAAGGGATTTTGGTCATGAGATTATCAAAAAGGATCTTCACCTAGATCCTT
TTAAATTAAAAATGAAGTTTTAAATCAATCTAAAGTATATATGAGTAAACTTGGTCTGACAGTTACCAAT
GCTTAATCAGTGAGGCACCTATCTCAGCGATCTGTCTATTTCGTTCATCCATAGTTGCCTGACTCCCCGT
CGTGTAGATAACTACGATACGGGAGGGCTTACCATCTGGCCCCAGTGCTGCAATGATACCGCGAGACCCA
CGCTCACCGGCTCCAGATTTATCAGCAATAAACCAGCCAGCCGGAAGGGCCGAGCGCAGAAGTGGTCCTG
CAACTTTATCCGCCTCCATCCAGTCTATTAATTGTTGCCGGGAAGCTAGAGTAAGTAGTTCGCCAGTTAA
TAGTTTGCGCAACGTTGTTGCCATTGCTACAGGCATCGTGGTGTCACGCTCGTCGTTTGGTATGGCTTCA
TTCAGCTCCGGTTCCCAACGATCAAGGCGAGTTACATGATCCCCCATGTTGTGCAAAAAAGCGGTTAGCT
CCTTCGGTCCTCCGATCGTTGTCAGAAGTAAGTTGGCCGCAGTGTTATCACTCATGGTTATGGCAGCACT
GCATAATTCTCTTACTGTCATGCCATCCGTAAGATGCTTTTCTGTGACTGGTGAGTACTCAACCAAGTCA
TTCTGAGAATAGTGTATGCGGCGACCGAGTTGCTCTTGCCCGGCGTCAATACGGGATAATACCGCGCCAC
ATAGCAGAACTTTAAAAGTGCTCATCATTGGAAAACGTTCTTCGGGGCGAAAACTCTCAAGGATCTTACC
GCTGTTGAGATCCAGTTCGATGTAACCCACTCGTGCACCCAACTGATCTTCAGCATCTTTTACTTTCACC
AGCGTTTCTGGGTGAGCAAAAACAGGAAGGCAAAATGCCGCAAAAAAGGGAATAAGGGCGACACGGAAAT
GTTGAATACTCATACTCTTCCTTTTTCAATATTATTGAAGCATTTATCAGGGTTATTGTCTCATGAGCGG
ATACATATTTGAATGTATTTAGAAAAATAAACAAATAGGGGTTCCGCGCACATTTCCCCGAAAAGTGCCA
CCTAAATTGTAAGCGTTAATATTTTGTTAAAATTCGCGTTAAATTTTTGTTAAATCAGCTCATTTTTTAA
CCAATAGGCCGAAATCGGCAAAATCCCTTATAAATCAAAAGAATAGACCGAGATAGGGT
[37 nt withheld, positions 2650-2686]
AAAGAACGTGGACTCCAACGTCAAAGG
[49 nt withheld, positions 2714-2762]
T
[91 nt withheld, positions 2764-2854]
G
[124 nt withheld, positions 2856-2979]
CCCATTCGCCATTCAGGCTGCGCAACTGTTGGGAAGGGCGATCGGTGCGGGCCTCTTCGCTATTACGCCA
GCTGGCGAAAGGGGGATGTGCTGCAAGGCGATTAAGTTGGGTAACGCCAGGGTTTTCCCAGTCACGACGT
TGTAAAACGACGGCCAGTGAATTGTAATACGACTCACTATAGGGCGAATTGGAGCTCCACCGCGGTGGCG
GCCGCTCTAGAACTAGTGGATCCCCCGGGCTGCAGGAATTC
Features (pLannotate 1.2.2; 14 found; start..end, strand, type, name):
      1..215     +  promoter       H1 promoter: human H1 RNA promoter
    280..321     +  misc_feature   MCS (fragment): pBluescript multiple cloning site
    333..351     -  promoter       T3 promoter: promoter for bacteriophage T3 RNA polymerase
    396..412     -  protein_bind   lac operator: The lac repressor binds to the lac operator to inhibit transcription in E. coli. This inhibition can be relieved by adding lactose or isopropyl-β-D-thiogalactopyranoside (IPTG). lac repressor encoded by lacI
    420..450     -  promoter       lac promoter: promoter for the E. coli lac operon
    465..486     -  protein_bind   CAP binding site: CAP binding activates transcription in the presence of cAMP. E. coli catabolite activator protein
    499..591     -  CDS            lacI (fragment): lac repressor; lacI; The lac repressor binds to the lac operator to inhibit transcription in E. coli. This inhibition can be relieved by adding lactose or isopropyl-β-D-thiogalactopyranoside (IPTG).
    774..1362    -  rep_origin     ori: high-copy-number ColE1/pMB1/pBR322/pUC origin of replication
   1533..2393    -  CDS            AmpR: β-lactamase; bla; confers resistance to ampicillin, carbenicillin, and related antibiotics
   2394..2498    -  promoter       AmpR promoter: bla
   2551..2979    -  rep_origin     f1 ori (sequence partly withheld): f1 bacteriophage origin of replication; arrow indicates direction of (+) strand synthesis
   2984..3141    -  CDS            lacZα (fragment): LacZα fragment of β-galactosidase; lacZ fragment
   3144..3162    +  promoter       T7 promoter: promoter for bacteriophage T7 RNA polymerase
   3171..2       +  misc_feature   MCS (fragment) (across the origin): pBluescript multiple cloning site
