[The description below was written by a language model from this plasmid's Addgene catalogue record and pLannotate feature annotations shown in this document.]
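Description:
pSUPER-scramble is a mammalian shRNA expression plasmid built on the pSUPER backbone, a small pBluescript-derived vector designed for RNA interference. The sequenced record is about 3.2 kb. It is maintained in E. coli through a high-copy ColE1/pUC-type origin and selected with ampicillin via the β-lactamase gene under its native bla promoter. Remnants of the pBluescript parent are visible throughout the feature table: an f1 phage origin for single-stranded DNA production, flanking T7 and T3 promoters, fragments of the multiple cloning site, a lacZα fragment, and the lac promoter, operator and CAP binding site. The record lists no mammalian selection marker or reporter, so the plasmid appears suited to transient transfection.

The functional cassette is the human H1 RNA promoter, an RNA polymerase III promoter that produces short, defined transcripts. The scrambled shRNA insert is catalogued but not annotated as a separate feature; it presumably occupies the roughly 60-nt unannotated gap between the H1 promoter and the downstream MCS fragment. In the pSUPER design, the transcript folds into a hairpin that is processed by the cellular RNAi machinery into an siRNA-like duplex. Here the 19-nt target sequence is scrambled and is intended not to silence any gene. The exact restriction sites used for cloning are not recorded.

The plasmid serves as the negative control for companion pSUPER constructs expressing shRNAs against heat shock factors (HSFs). This lets knockdown-specific effects be distinguished from nonspecific consequences of transfection and hairpin expression in human cells.
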