Addgene plasmid #118349: pSUPER-scramble
Purpose: This plasmid expresses scrabled shRNA for use as a control for shRNA HSFs plasmids.
Depositing lab: Lea Sistonen. Depositing organization: Abo Akademi University. Publication: Heat shock factor 2 (HSF2) contributes to inducible expression of hsp genes through interplay with HSF1. Ostling P, Bjork JK, Roos-Mattjus P, Mezger V, Sistonen L. J Biol Chem. 2007 Mar 9;282(10):7077-86. doi: 10.1074/jbc.M607556200. Epub 2007 Jan 9. PubMed 17213196.
Backbone
  Vector backbone: pSUPER
  Backbone manufacturer: Oligoengine
  Backbone size w/o insert (bp): 3176
  Vector type: Mammalian Expression
Growth in bacteria
  Bacterial resistance: Ampicillin, 100 μg/mL
  Growth temperature: 37°C
  Growth strain: DH5alpha
  Copy number: High Copy
Gene/Insert
  Gene/Insert name: scrambled shRNA
  gRNA/shRNA sequence: GCG CGC TTT GTA GGA TTC G
  Species: H. sapiens (human)
  Mutation: WT
  Cloning method: Restriction Enzyme; 5′ cloning site Unknown (unknown if destroyed)
Terms and licenses: Academic/Nonprofit Terms; Industry Terms: Not Available to Industry
How to cite: pSUPER-scramble was a gift from Lea Sistonen (Addgene plasmid # 118349 ; http://n2t.net/addgene:118349 ; RRID:Addgene_118349)
